Addgene plasmid #40522: pEMB018 / LRRK2_BC_1520_2210
Depositing lab: Michael J Fox Foundation MJFF. Depositing organization: Michael J Fox Foundation.
Backbone
  Vector backbone: pEMB018
  Backbone manufacturer: Emerald
  Vector type: Baculovirus
Growth in bacteria
  Bacterial resistance: Ampicillin, 100 μg/mL
  Growth temperature: 37°C
  Growth strain: Top10
  Copy number: High Copy
Gene/Insert
  Gene/Insert name: LRRK2
  Species: H. sapiens (human)
  Mutation: WT; aa1520_2210
  Entrez Gene: LRRK2 (a.k.a. AURA17, DARDARIN, PARK8, RIPK7, ROCO2)
  Promoter: polH
  Tag / fusion protein: 6xHis (N terminal on insert)
  Cloning method: Restriction Enzyme; 5′ cloning site BamHI (destroyed during cloning); 3′ cloning site HindIII (destroyed during cloning)
  Sequencing primers: 5′ DSP2466For:GAATTTCGTCGACAGATC; 3′ DSP2466Rev:AATAACCCGGATCAGCTT
Terms and licenses: Academic/Nonprofit Terms; Industry Terms
How to cite: pEMB018 / LRRK2_BC_1520_2210 was a gift from Michael J Fox Foundation MJFF (Addgene plasmid # 40522 ; http://n2t.net/addgene:40522 ; RRID:Addgene_40522)
