[The description below was written by a language model from this plasmid's Addgene catalogue record and pLannotate feature annotations shown in this document.]
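Description:
pEMB018 / LRRK2_BC_1520_2210 is a baculovirus transfer vector for expressing a fragment of human LRRK2 (also known as PARK8 or dardarin) in insect cells. It is built on the Emerald pEMB018 backbone and is propagated in E. coli as a high-copy plasmid using a ColE1/pUC-type origin and ampicillin selection through the β-lactamase gene. An f1 phage origin and a residual lacZα fragment are also annotated in the bacterial portion.

The payload is wild-type LRRK2 residues 1520–2210, placed downstream of the AcMNPV polyhedrin (polH) promoter, which drives very late, high-level expression in infected insect cells. The catalogue lists a 6xHis tag at the N-terminus of the insert. The feature table, however, annotates a short His-tag fragment just downstream of the LRRK2 coding region, so the position of the tag differs between the two sources and should be checked against the sequence. The BamHI and HindIII sites used for cloning were destroyed.

Transcribed in the opposite direction to LRRK2 is an E. coli β-glucuronidase (GUS) reporter under the baculovirus late p6.9 promoter, a layout that generally allows recombinant virus to be identified by colour assay. Both cassettes sit between baculoviral flanking sequences, lef2/ORF603 on one side and the ORF1629 recombination region on the other. These flanks mediate homologous recombination with baculovirus genomic DNA in insect cells, transferring the cassettes into the polyhedrin locus.

The record does not spell out an intended use. The design is consistent with producing His-tagged recombinant LRRK2 fragment for purification and for biochemical or structural work on this Parkinson's disease-associated kinase.
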