Features (pLannotate 1.2.2; 14 found; start..end, strand, type, name):
    329..453     +  CDS            lef2: baculovirus late expression factor 2
    491..1096    +  CDS            ORF603: baculovirus ORF603 protein
   1167..2972    -  CDS            GUS: β-glucuronidase; uidA (or gusA) from E. coli
   2987..3302    -  promoter       p6.9 promoter: Autographa californica p6.9; baculovirus late basic protein promoter
   3317..3408    +  promoter       polyhedrin promoter: polh from Autographa californica; promoter for the baculovirus polyhedrin gene
   3463..5535    +  CDS            LRRK2 (fragment): LRRK2_HUMAN - Also known as PARK8. Experimental evidence at protein level: Swiss-Prot protein existence level 1. Serine/threonine-protein kinase which phosphorylates a broad range of proteins involved in multiple processes such as neuronal plasticity, autophagy, and vesicle trafficking (PubMed:20949042, PubMed:22012985, PubMed:26824392, PubMed:29125462, PubMed:28720718, PubMed:29127255, PubMed:30398148, PubMed:29212815, PubMed:30635421, PubMed:21850687, PubMed:23395371, PubMed:17114044, PubMed:24687852, PubMed:26014385, PubMed:25201882). Is a key regulator of RAB GTPases by regulating the GTP/
   5559..5576    +  CDS            9xHis (fragment): 9xHis affinity tag
   5613..6970    +  misc_recomb    baculovirus recombination region (ORF1629): contains part of ORF1629
   6968..7045    -  CDS            P61 (fragment): P78_NPVAC - Experimental evidence at protein level: Swiss-Prot protein existence level 1. Plays a role in the transport of the nucleocapsids from the cytoplasm toward the host nucleus together with the host actin- polymerizing Arp2/3 complex. From Autographa californica nuclear polyhedrosis virus (AcMNPV).
   7233..7821    -  rep_origin     ori: high-copy-number ColE1/pMB1/pBR322/pUC origin of replication
   7992..8852    -  CDS            AmpR: β-lactamase; bla; confers resistance to ampicillin, carbenicillin, and related antibiotics
   8853..8957    -  promoter       AmpR promoter: bla
   8984..9439    +  rep_origin     f1 ori (sequence partly withheld): f1 bacteriophage origin of replication; arrow indicates direction of (+) strand synthesis
   9444..1       -  CDS            lacZα (fragment) (across the origin): LacZα fragment of β-galactosidase; lacZ fragment
>Addgene plasmid #40522 | pEMB018 / LRRK2_BC_1520_2210 | depositor full sequence | sequence record 52195 | pEMB018 / LRRK2_BC_1520_2210 sequence 9509 bps
GGAACGGCTCCGCCCACTATTAATGAAATTAAAAATTCCAATTTTAAAAAACGCAGCAAGAGAAACATTT
GTATGAAAGAATGCGTAGAAGGAAAGAAAAATGTCGTCGACATGCTGAACAACAAGATTAATATGCCTCC
GTGTATAAAAAAAATATTGAACGATTTGAAAGAAAACAATGTACCGCGCGGCGGTATGTACAGGAAGAGG
TTTATACTAAACTGTTACATTGCAAACGTGGTTTCGTGTGCCAAGTGTGAAAACCGATGTTTAATCAAGG
CTCTGACGCATTTCTACAACCACGACTCCAAGTGTGTGGGTGAAGTCATGCATCTTTTAATCAAATCCCA
AGATGTGTATAAACCACCAAACTGCCAAAAAATGAAAACTGTCGACAAGCTCTGTCCGTTTGCTGGCAAC
TGCAAGGGTCTCAATCCTATTTGTAATTATTGAATAATAAAACAATTATAAATGCTAAATTTGTTTTTTA
TTAACGATACAAACCAAACGCAACAAGAACATTTGTAGTATTATCTATAATTGAAAACGCGTAGTTATAA
TCGCTGAGGTAATATTTAAAATCATTTTCAAATGATTCACAGTTAATTTGCGACAATATAATTTTATTTT
CACATAAACTAGACGCCTTGTCGTCTTCTTCTTCGTATTCCTTCTCTTTTTCATTTTTCTCTTCATAAAA
ATTAACATAGTTATTATCGTATCCATATATGTATCTATCGTATAGAGTAAATTTTTTGTTGTCATAAATA
TATATGTCTTTTTTAATGGGGTGTATAGTACCGCTGCGCATAGTTTTTCTGTAATTTACAACAGTGCTAT
TTTCTGGTAGTTCTTCGGAGTGTGTTGCTTTAATTATTAAATTTATATAATCAATGAATTTGGGATCGTC
GGTTTTGTACAATATGTTGCCGGCATAGTACGCAGCTTCTTCTAGTTCAATTACACCATTTTTTAGCAGC
ACCGGATTAACATAACTTTCCAAAATGTTGTACGAACCGTTAAACAAAAACAGTTCACCTCCCTTTTCTA
TACTATTGTCTGCGAGCAGTTGTTTGTTGTTAAAAATAACAGCCATTGTAATGAGACGCACAAACTAATA
TCACAAACTGGAAATGTCTATCAATATATAGTTGCTGATCAGATCCTCATTGTTTGCCTCCCTGCTGCGG
TTTTTCACCGAAGTTCATGCCAGTCCAGCGTTTTTGCAGCAGAAAAGCCGCCGACTTCGGTTTGCGGTCG
CGAGTGAAGATCCCTTTCTTGTTACCGCCAACGCGCAATATGCCTTGCGAGGTCGCAAAATCGGCGAAAT
TCCATACCTGTTCACCGACGACGGCGCTGACGCGATCAAAGACGCGGTGATACATATCCAGCCATGCACA
CTGATACTCTTCACTCCACATGTCGGTGTACATTGAGTGCAGCCCGGCTAACGTATCCACGCCGTATTCG
GTGATGATAATCGGCTGATGCAGTTTCTCCTGCCAGGCCAGAAGTTCTTTTTCCAGTACCTTCTCTGCCG
TTTCCAAATCGCCGCTTTGGACATACCATCCGTAATAACGGTTCAGGCACAGCACATCAAAGAGATCGCT
GATGGTATCGGTGTGAGCGTCGCAGAACATTACATTGACGCAGGTGATCGGACGCGTCGGGTCGAGTTTA
CGCGTTGCTTCCGCCAGTGGCGCGAAATATTCCCGTGCACCTTGCGGACGGGTATCCGGTTCGTTGGCAA
TACTCCACATCACCACGCTTGGGTGGTTTTTGTCACGCGCTATCAGCTCTTTAATCGCCTGTAAGTGCGC
TTGCTGAGTTTCCCCGTTGACTGCCTCTTCGCTGTACAGTTCTTTCGGCTTGTTGCCCGCTTCGAAACCA
ATGCCTAAAGAGAGCGAAAAGCCGACAGCAGCAGTTTCATCAATCACCACGATGCCATGTTCATCTGCCC
AGTCGAGCATCTCTTCAGCGTAAGGGTAATGCGAGGTACGGTAGGAGTTGGCCCCAATCCAGTCCATTAA
TGCGTGGTCGTGCACCATCAGCACGTTATCGAATCCTTTGCCACGTAAGTCCGCATCTTCATGACGACCA
AAGCCAGTAAAGTAGAACGGTTTGTGGTTAATCAGGAACTGTTGGCCCTTCACTGCCACTGACCGGATGC
CGACGCGAAGCGGGTAGATATCACACTCTGTCTGGCTTTTGGCTGTGACGCACAGTTCATAGAGATAACC
TTCACCCGGTTGCCAGAGGTGCGGATTCACCACTTGCAAAGTCCCGCTAGTGCCTTGTCCAGTTGCAACC
ACCTGTTGATCCGCATCACGCAGTTCAACGCTGACATCACCATTGGCCACCACCTGCCAGTCAACAGACG
CGTGGTTACAGTCTTGCGCGACATGCGTCACCACGGTGATATCGTCCACCCAGGTGTTCGGCGTGGTGTA
GAGCATTACGCTGCGATGGATTCCGGCATAGTTAAAGAAATCATGGAAGTAAGACTGCTTTTTCTTGCCG
TTTTCGTCGGTAATCACCATTCCCGGCGGGATAGTCTGCCAGTTCAGTTCGTTGTTCACACAAACGGTGA
TACGTACACTTTTCCCGGCAATAACATACGGCGTGACATCGGCTTCAAATGGCGTATAGCCGCCCTGATG
CTCCATCACTTCCTGATTATTGACCCACACTTTGCCGTAATGAGTGACCGCATCGAAACGCAGCACGATA
CGCTGGCCTGCCCAACCTTTCGGTATAAAGACTTCGCGCTGATACCAGACGTTGCCCGCATAATTACGAA
TATCTGCATCGGCGAACTGATCGTTAAAACTGCCTGGCACAGCAATTGCCCGGCTTTCTTGTAACGCGCT
TTCCCACCAACGCTGATCAATTCCACAGTTTTCGCGATCCAGACTGAATGCCCACAGGCCGTCGAGTTTT
TTGATTTCACGGGTTGGGGTTTCTACAGGACGGACCATATTTATAGGTGTAATTTATGTAGCTGTAATTT
TTACCTTATTAATATTTTTTACGCTTTGCATTCGACGACTGAACTCCCAAATATATGTTTAACTCGTCTT
GGTCGTTTGAATTTTTGTTGCTGTGTTTCCTAATATTTTCCATCACCTTAAATATGTTATTGTAATCCTC
AATGTTGAACTTGCAATTGGACACGGCATAGTTTTCCATAGTCGTGTAAAACATGGTATTGGCTGCATTG
TAATACATCCGACTGAGCGGGTACGGATCTATGTGTTTGAGCAGCCTGTTCAAAAACTCTGCATCGTCGC
AAAACGGAATTTCGTCGACAGATCTGATCATGGAGATAATTAAAATGATAACCATCTCGCAAATAAATAA
GTATTTTACTGTTTTCGTAACAGTTTTGTAATAAAAAAACCTATAAATATAGGATCTATGCACCACCATC
ACCACCATCACCACTTGGTGCCCCGCGGATCCGGACAGCTGATCCCCGACTGCTACGTGGAACTTGAGAA
GATCATCCTGAGCGAGCGCAAGAATGTGCCTATCGAGTTTCCAGTGATCGATCGCAAACGTCTCCTCCAG
CTCGTGCGTGAGAATCAGCTGCAGCTCGACGAGAACGAGCTGCCTCATGCTGTGCACTTCCTTAACGAGT
CAGGTGTCCTCCTGCACTTCCAGGACCCGGCTCTCCAGCTGAGTGACCTCTATTTCGTGGAGCCAAAGTG
GCTCTGTAAAATTATGGCTCAAATCCTCACTGTCAAGGTAGAGGGCTGTCCAAAGCACCCAAAGGGCATC
ATCTCGCGTCGCGACGTGGAAAAGTTTCTCTCTAAGAAGCGCAAGTTTCCCAAGAACTACATGAGCCAGT
ACTTTAAACTGTTGGAGAAGTTCCAGATCGCTCTGCCTATCGGCGAAGAGTACCTGTTGGTTCCTTCCTC
CCTGTCCGATCACCGCCCCGTGATTGAGCTGCCTCACTGCGAGAACAGCGAGATTATCATTCGCCTATAC
GAGATGCCGTACTTTCCGATGGGCTTCTGGTCAAGGCTCATCAATCGTCTGCTTGAAATCTCCCCATATA
TGCTGAGCGGTCGTGAACGCGCTCTGAGGCCAAACCGGATGTACTGGCGCCAGGGGATTTACTTGAACTG
GTCCCCTGAGGCTTATTGTCTGGTGGGCTCGGAAGTCCTGGATAACCACCCCGAATCATTCCTGAAGATC
ACCGTTCCTTCCTGCCGTAAGGGTTGCATTCTATTGGGACAGGTGGTGGATCATATCGATTCCCTGATGG
AGGAGTGGTTCCCTGGCCTGTTGGAGATCGACATCTGTGGCGAGGGTGAGACCCTGCTGAAGAAGTGGGC
ACTCTACAGTTTCAATGACGGCGAAGAACACCAGAAGATTCTGCTCGACGACCTCATGAAGAAGGCCGAG
GAGGGCGACCTGCTCGTGAACCCCGACCAGCCTAGGCTGACCATCCCCATCTCCCAGATTGCACCCGACC
TTATCCTCGCTGACCTGCCTCGCAACATCATGCTGAACAATGACGAGCTGGAGTTTGAACAAGCACCCGA
GTTCCTGCTAGGCGACGGCTCTTTCGGTTCAGTTTACCGTGCTGCTTACGAGGGTGAAGAGGTTGCCGTG
AAGATTTTTAACAAGCACACTTCGCTCCGTCTGCTGCGTCAGGAGCTTGTGGTTCTCTGCCACCTGCACC
ACCCTTCCCTGATCTCCCTGCTGGCCGCCGGCATTAGGCCTCGCATGCTAGTGATGGAACTGGCCAGTAA
GGGTTCATTGGACCGCCTGCTGCAGCAGGACAAGGCTAGCCTGACCCGTACGCTCCAGCACCGTATCGCC
CTGCATGTGGCCGACGGACTGCGCTACTTGCACAGTGCCATGATCATTTATCGCGATCTGAAGCCTCATA
ATGTTCTTCTGTTCACGCTCTACCCAAACGCAGCTATCATTGCCAAAATTGCCGATTACGGCATAGCCCA
GTACTGCTGTCGTATGGGTATCAAGACTAGCGAGGGTACACCTGGGTTCCGCGCTCCCGAAGTCGCACGC
GGGAACGTGATCTACAACCAGCAGGCCGACGTGTACTCGTTTGGCCTGCTCCTGTATGACATTCTCACTA
CCGGAGGCCGGATTGTGGAGGGCCTGAAATTTCCCAACGAGTTCGACGAGCTGGAGATCCAGGGCAAGCT
GCCTGACCCCGTGAAGGAGTACGGTTGTGCACCCTGGCCTATGGTGGAGAAGCTCATTAAGCAGTGTCTG
AAGGAGAACCCTCAGGAACGCCCCACAAGCGCCCAGGTGTTCGACATTCTAAACTCTGCAGAGTTAGTGT
GTCTGACTAGGCGTATCTTACTCCCGAAGAACGTGATCGTTGAGTGCATGGTGGCAACGCACCACAACTC
GCGTAACGCTAGCATCTGGTTAGGATGTGGGCATACCGATCGTGGCCAGCTGAGTTTCCTCGACCTCAAC
ACCGAGGGGTATACTAGCGAGGAGGTCGCTGATTCACGCATTCTGTGCCTCGCCCTTGTCCATCTGCCTG
TTGAGTAAAGCTTGCGGCCGCACTCGAGCACCACCACCACCACCACTAACCTAGGTAGCTGAGCGCATGC
AAGCTGATCCGGGTTATTAGTACATTTATTAAGCGCTAGATTCTGTGCGTTGTTGATTTACAGACAATTG
TTGTACGTATTTTAATAATTCATTAAATTTATAATCTTTAGGGTGGTATGTTAGAGCGAAAATCAAATGA
TTTTCAGCGTCTTTATATCTGAATTTAAATATTAAATCCTCAATAGATTTGTAAAATAGGTTTCGATTAG
TTTCAAACAAGGGTTGTTTTTCCGAACCGATGGCTGGACTATCTAATGGATTTTCGCTCAACGCCACAAA
ACTTGCCAAATCTTGTAGCAGCAATCTAGCTTTGTCGATATTCGTTTGTGTTTTGTTTTGTAATAAAGGT
TCGACGTCGTTCAAAATATTATGCGCTTTTGTATTTCTTTCATCACTGTCGTTAGTGTACAATTGACTCG
ACGTAAACACGTTAAATAGAGCTTGGACATATTTAACATCGGGCGTGTTAGCTTTATTAGGCCGATTATC
GTCGTCGTCCCAACCCTCGTCGTTAGAAGTTGCTTCCGAAGACGATTTTGCCATAGCCACACGACGCCTA
TTAATTGTGTCGGCTAACACGTCCGCGATCAAATTTGTAGTTGAGCTTTTTGGAATTATTTCTGATTGCG
GGCGTTTTTGGGCGGGTTTCAATCTAACTGTGCCCGATTTTAATTCAGACAACACGTTAGAAAGCGATGG
TGCAGGCGGTGGTAACATTTCAGACGGCAAATCTACTAATGGCGGCGGTGGTGGAGCTGATGATAAATCT
ACCATCGGTGGAGGCGCAGGCGGGGCTGGCGGCGGAGGCGGAGGCGGAGGTGGTGGCGGTGATGCAGACG
GCGGTTTAGGCTCAAATGTCTCTTTAGGCAACACAGTCGGCACCTCAACTATTGTACTGGTTTCGGGCGC
CGTTTTTGGTTTGACCGGTCTGAGACGAGTGCGATTTTTTTCGTTTCTAATAGCTTCCAACAATTGTTGT
CTGTCGTCTAAAGGTGCAGCGGGTTGAGGTTCCGTCGGCATTGGTGGAGCGGGCGGCAATTCAGACATCG
ATGGTGGTGGTGGTGGTGGAGGCGCTGGAATGTTAGGCACGGGAGAAGGTGGTGGCGGCGGTGCCGCCGG
TATAATTTGTTCTGGTTTAGTTTGTTCGCGCACGATTGTGGGCACCGGCGCAGGCGCCGCTGGCTGCACA
ACGGAAGGTCGTCTGCTTCGAGGCAGCGCTTGGGGTGGTGGCAATTCAATATTATAATTGGAATACAAAT
CGTAAAAATCTGCTATAAGCATTGTAATTTCGCTATCGTTTACCGTGCCGATATTTAACAACCGCTCAAT
GTAAGCAATTGTATTGTAAAGAGATTGTCTCAAGCTCGGATCGATCCCGCACGCCGATAACAAGCCTTTT
CATTTTTACTACAGCATTGTAGTGGCGAGACACTTCGCTGTCGTCGAGGTTTAAACGCTTCCTCGCTCAC
TGACTCGCTGCGCTCGGTCGTTCGGCTGCGGCGAGCGGTATCAGCTCACTCAAAGGCGGTAATACGGTTA
TCCACAGAATCAGGGGATAACGCAGGAAAGAACATGTGAGCAAAAGGCCAGCAAAAGGCCAGGAACCGTA
AAAAGGCCGCGTTGCTGGCGTTTTTCCATAGGCTCCGCCCCCCTGACGAGCATCACAAAAATCGACGCTC
AAGTCAGAGGTGGCGAAACCCGACAGGACTATAAAGATACCAGGCGTTTCCCCCTGGAAGCTCCCTCGTG
CGCTCTCCTGTTCCGACCCTGCCGCTTACCGGATACCTGTCCGCCTTTCTCCCTTCGGGAAGCGTGGCGC
TTTCTCATAGCTCACGCTGTAGGTATCTCAGTTCGGTGTAGGTCGTTCGCTCCAAGCTGGGCTGTGTGCA
CGAACCCCCCGTTCAGCCCGACCGCTGCGCCTTATCCGGTAACTATCGTCTTGAGTCCAACCCGGTAAGA
CACGACTTATCGCCACTGGCAGCAGCCACTGGTAACAGGATTAGCAGAGCGAGGTATGTAGGCGGTGCTA
CAGAGTTCTTGAAGTGGTGGCCTAACTACGGCTACACTAGAAGGACAGTATTTGGTATCTGCGCTCTGCT
GAAGCCAGTTACCTTCGGAAAAAGAGTTGGTAGCTCTTGATCCGGCAAACAAACCACCGCTGGTAGCGGT
GGTTTTTTTGTTTGCAAGCAGCAGATTACGCGCAGAAAAAAAGGATCTCAAGAAGATCCTTTGATCTTTT
CTACGGGGTCTGACGCTCAGTGGAACGAAAACTCACGTTAAGGGATTTTGGTCATGAGATTATCAAAAAG
GATCTTCACCTAGATCCTTTTAAATTAAAAATGAAGTTTTAAATCAATCTAAAGTATATATGAGTAAACT
TGGTCTGACAGTTACCAATGCTTAATCAGTGAGGCACCTATCTCAGCGATCTGTCTATTTCGTTCATCCA
TAGTTGCCTGACTCCCCGTCGTGTAGATAACTACGATACGGGAGGGCTTACCATCTGGCCCCAGTGCTGC
AATGATACCGCGAGACCCACGCTCACCGGCTCCAGATTTATCAGCAATAAACCAGCCAGCCGGAAGGGCC
GAGCGCAGAAGTGGTCCTGCAACTTTATCCGCCTCCATCCAGTCTATTAATTGTTGCCGGGAAGCTAGAG
TAAGTAGTTCGCCAGTTAATAGTTTGCGCAACGTTGTTGCCATTGCTACAGGCATCGTGGTGTCACGCTC
GTCGTTTGGTATGGCTTCATTCAGCTCCGGTTCCCAACGATCAAGGCGAGTTACATGATCCCCCATGTTG
TGCAAAAAAGCGGTTAGCTCCTTCGGTCCTCCGATCGTTGTCAGAAGTAAGTTGGCCGCAGTGTTATCAC
TCATGGTTATGGCAGCACTGCATAATTCTCTTACTGTCATGCCATCCGTAAGATGCTTTTCTGTGACTGG
TGAGTACTCAACCAAGTCATTCTGAGAATAGTGTATGCGGCGACCGAGTTGCTCTTGCCCGGCGTCAATA
CGGGATAATACCGCGCCACATAGCAGAACTTTAAAAGTGCTCATCATTGGAAAACGTTCTTCGGGGCGAA
AACTCTCAAGGATCTTACCGCTGTTGAGATCCAGTTCGATGTAACCCACTCGTGCACCCAACTGATCTTC
AGCATCTTTTACTTTCACCAGCGTTTCTGGGTGAGCAAAAACAGGAAGGCAAAATGCCGCAAAAAAGGGA
ATAAGGGCGACACGGAAATGTTGAATACTCATACTCTTCCTTTTTCAATATTATTGAAGCATTTATCAGG
GTTATTGTCTCATGAGCGGATACATATTTGAATGTATTTAGAAAAATAAACAAATAGGGGTTCCGCGCAC
ATTTCCCCGAAAAGTGCCACCTG
[124 nt withheld, positions 8984-9107]
C
[91 nt withheld, positions 9109-9199]
A
[49 nt withheld, positions 9201-9249]
CCTTTGACGTTGGAGTCCACGTTCTTT
[37 nt withheld, positions 9277-9313]
ACCCTATCTCGGTCTATTCTTTTGATTTATAAGGGATTTTGCCGATTTCGGCCTATTGGTTAAAAAATGA
GCTGATTTAACAAAAATTTAACGCGAATTTTAACAAAATATTAACGTTTACAATTTCCCATTCGCCATTC
AGGCTGCGCAACTGTTGGGAAGGGCGATCGGTGCGGGCCTCTTCGCTATTACGCCA
