>Addgene plasmid #40522 | pEMB018 / LRRK2_BC_1520_2210 | addgene partial sequence | sequence record 53988 | DSP2466For 5'-GAATTTCGTCGACAGATC-3'
AAATAAGTATTTTACTGTTTTCGTAACAGTTTTGTAATAAAAAAACCTATAAATATAGGATCTATGCACC
ACCATCACCACCATCACCACTTGGTGCCCCGCGGATCCGGACAGCTGATCCCCGACTGCTACGTGGAACT
TGAGAAGATCATCCTGAGCGAGCGCAAGAATGTGCCTATCGAGTTTCCAGTGATCGATCGCAAACGTCTC
CTCCAGCTCGTGCGTGAGAATCAGCTGCAGCTCGACGAGAACGAGCTGCCTCATGCTGTGCACTTCCTTA
ACGAGTCAGGTGTCCTCCTGCACTTCCAGGACCCGGCTCTCCAGCTGAGTGACCTCTATTTCGTGGAGCC
AAAGTGGCTCTGTAAAATTATGGCTCAAATCCTCACTGTCAAGGTAGAGGGCTGTCCAAAGCACCCAAAG
GGCATCATCTCGCGTCGCGACGTGGAAAAGTTTCTCTCTAAGAAGCGCAAGTTTCCCAAGAACTACATGA
GCCAGTACTTTAAACTGTTGGAGAAGTTCCAGATCGCTCTGCCTATCGGCGAAGAGTACCTGTTGGTTCC
TTCCTCCCTGTCCGATCACCGCCCCGTGATTGAGCTGCCTCACTGCGAGAACAGCGAGATTATCATTCGC
CTATACGAGATGCCGTACTTTCCGATGGGCTTCTGGTCAAGGCTCATCAATCGTCTGCTTGAAATCTCCC
CATATATGCTGAGCGGTCGTGAACGCGCTCTGAGGCCAAACCGGATGTACTGGCGCCAGGGGATTTACTT
GAACTGGTCCCCTGAGGCTTATTGTCTGGTGGGCTCGGAAGTCCTGGATAACCACCCCGAATCATTCCTG
AAGATCACCGTTCCTTCCT
