>Addgene plasmid #40522 | pEMB018 / LRRK2_BC_1520_2210 | addgene partial sequence | sequence record 53989 | DSP2466Rev 5'-AATAACCCGGATCAGCTT-3'
GGTGGTGGTGGTGGTGCTCGAGTGCGGCCGCAAGCTTTACTCAACAGGCAGATGGACAAGGGCGAGGCAC
AGAATGCGTGAATCAGCGACCTCCTCGCTAGTATACCCCTCGGTGTTGAGGTCGAGGAAACTCAGCTGGC
CACGATCGGTATGCCCACATCCTAACCAGATGCTAGCGTTACGCGAGTTGTGGTGCGTTGCCACCATGCA
CTCAACGATCACGTTCTTCGGGAGTAAGATACGCCTAGTCAGACACACTAACTCTGCAGAGTTTAGAATG
TCGAACACCTGGGCGCTTGTGGGGCGTTCCTGAGGGTTCTCCTTCAGACACTGCTTAATGAGCTTCTCCA
CCATAGGCCAGGGTGCACAACCGTACTCCTTCACGGGGTCAGGCAGCTTGCCCTGGATCTCCAGCTCGTC
GAACTCGTTGGGAAATTTCAGGCCCTCCACAATCCGGCCTCCGGTAGTGAGAATGTCATACAGGAGCAGG
CCAAACGAGTACACGTCGGCCTGCTGGTTGTAGATCACGTTCCCGCGTGCGACTTCGGGAGCGCGGAACC
CAGGTGTACCCTCGCTAGTCTTGATACCCATACGACAGCAGTACTGGGCTATGCCGTAATCGGCAATTTT
GGCAATGATAGCTGCGTTTGGGTAGAGCGTGAACAGAAGAACATTATGAGGCTTCAGATCGCGATAAATG
ATCATGGCACTGTGCAAGTAGCGCAGTCCGTCGGCCACATGCAGGGCGATACGGTGCTGGAGCGTACGGG
TCAGGCTAGCCTTGTCCTGCTGCAGCAGGCGGTCCAATGAACCCTTACTGGGCCAGTTCC
